Addgene plasmid #229905: AiP12864 - pAAV-AiE0725m-minBG-SYFP2-WPRE3-BGHpA (Alias: CN2864)
Purpose: AiE0725m is an enhancer sequence, designed to drive AAV-mediated transgene expression in specific brain cell types
Depositing lab: Allen Institute for Brain Science & Jonathan Ting. Depositing organization: Allen Institute. Publication: A suite of enhancer AAVs and transgenic mouse lines for genetic access to cortical cell types. Ben-Simon Y, Hooper M, Narayan S, Daigle TL, Dwivedi D, Way SW, Oster A, Stafford DA, Mich JK, Taormina MJ, Martinez RA, Opitz-Araya X, Roth JR, Alexander JR, Allen S, Amster A, Arbuckle J, Ayala A, Baker PM, Bakken TE, Barcelli T, Barta S, Bendrick J, Bertagnolli D, Bielstein C, Bishwakarma P, Bowlus J, Boyer G, Brouner K, Casian B, Casper T, Chakka AB, Chakrabarty R, Chance RK, Chavan S, Clark M, Colbert K, Collman F, Daniel S, Departee M, DiValentin P, Donadio N, Dotson N, Egdorf T, Fliss T, Gabitto M, Garcia J, Gary A, Gasperini M, Gloe J, Goldy J, Gore BB, Graybuck L, Greisman N, Haeseleer F, Halterman C, Haradon Z, Hastings SD, Helback O, Ho W, Hockemeyer D, Huang C, Huff S, Hunker A, Johansen N, Jones D, Juneau Z, Kalmbach B, Kannan M, Khem S, Kussick E, Kutsal R, Larsen R, Lee C, Lee AY, Leibly M, Lenz GH, Li S, Liang E, Lusk N, Madigan Z, Malloy J, Malone J, McCue R, Melchor J, Mollenkopf T, Moosman S, Morin E, Newman D, Ng L, Ngo K, Omstead V, Otto S, Oyama A, Pena N, Pham T, Phillips E, Pom CA, Potekhina L, Ransford S, Ray PL, Rette D, Reynoldson C, Rimorin C, Rocha D, Ruiz A, Sanchez REA, Sawyer L, Sedeno-Cortes A, Sevigny JP, Shapovalova N, Shepard N, Shulga L, Sigler AR, Siverts L, Soliman S, Somasundaram S, Staats B, Stewart K, Szelenyi E, Tieu M, Trader C, Tran A, van Velthoven CTJ, Walker M, Wang Y, Weed N, Wirthlin M, Wood T, Wynalda B, Yao Z, Zhou T, Ariza J, Dee N, Reding M, Ronellenfitch K, Mufti S, Sunkin SM, Smith KA, Esposito L, Waters J, Thyagarajan B, Yao S, Lein ES, Zeng H, Levi BP, Ngai J, Ting JT, Tasic B. Cell. 2025 May 16:S0092-8674(25)00513-6. doi: 10.1016/j.cell.2025.05.002. PubMed 40403729.
Backbone
  Vector backbone: rAAV
  Vector type: AAV
Growth in bacteria
  Bacterial resistance: Ampicillin, 100 μg/mL
  Growth temperature: 30°C
  Growth strain: NEB Stable
  Copy number: High Copy
Gene/Insert
  Gene/Insert name: SYFP2
  Species: Synthetic
  Cloning method: Restriction Enzyme; 5′ cloning site Unknown (unknown if destroyed); 3′ cloning site Unknown (unknown if destroyed)
Terms and licenses: Academic/Nonprofit Terms; Industry Terms: Not Available to Industry
Depositor comments: Allen Institute plasmid alias: CN2864
How to cite: AiP12864 - pAAV-AiE0725m-minBG-SYFP2-WPRE3-BGHpA (Alias: CN2864) was a gift from Allen Institute for Brain Science & Jonathan Ting (Addgene plasmid # 229905 ; http://n2t.net/addgene:229905 ; RRID:Addgene_229905)
