[The description below was written by a language model from this plasmid's Addgene catalogue record and pLannotate feature annotations shown in this document.]
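Description:
AiP12864 - pAAV-AiE0725m-minBG-SYFP2-WPRE3-BGHpA (alias CN2864) is a recombinant AAV transfer plasmid of about 4.5 kb, built to package an enhancer-driven fluorescent reporter into adeno-associated virus for delivery to brain tissue. In bacteria it is maintained by a high-copy ColE1/pUC-type origin and selected with ampicillin through the β-lactamase gene and its own promoter. The backbone also carries an f1 phage origin and small remnants of the pBR322 bom and rop regions. The viral cassette is bounded by AAV2 inverted terminal repeats, which provide the signals for genome replication and encapsidation. The annotation detects the right ITR intact but only short fragments of the left one. That may reflect how difficult these repeats are to sequence and annotate rather than a real deletion, and the record does not settle the point.

According to the construct name, the payload begins with the AiE0725m enhancer followed by a minimal beta-globin promoter (minBG). Neither element was annotated, but both presumably lie in the unannotated stretch between the left ITR and the coding sequence. The minimal promoter has little activity of its own, so expression depends on the enhancer, which is described as designed to drive transgene expression in specific brain cell types. The record does not say which cell types it targets. The expressed gene is SYFP2, a rapidly maturing monomeric yellow fluorescent protein derived from Aequorea victoria. It is followed by WPRE3, a shortened woodchuck posttranscriptional regulatory element (annotated as two WPRE fragments) that boosts transcript expression while saving packaging space, and by a bovine growth hormone polyadenylation signal. The vector belongs to a collection of enhancer AAVs for genetic access to cortical cell types, where SYFP2 fluorescence labels the cells in which the enhancer is active.
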