Features (pLannotate 1.2.2; 14 found; start..end, strand, type, name):
     12..39      +  repeat_region  AAV2 ITR (fragment): inverted terminal repeat of adeno-associated virus serotype 2 inverted
     68..95      +  repeat_region  AAV2 ITR (fragment): inverted terminal repeat of adeno-associated virus serotype 2 inverted
    534..1250    +  CDS            SYFP2: SYFP2 is a basic (constitutively fluorescent) yellow fluorescent protein published in 2006, derived from Aequorea victoria. It is reported to be a very rapidly-maturing monomer with moderate acid sensitivity.
   1290..1447    +  misc_feature   WPRE (fragment): woodchuck hepatitis virus posttranscriptional regulatory element
   1453..1533    +  misc_feature   WPRE (fragment): woodchuck hepatitis virus posttranscriptional regulatory element
   1550..1661    +  polyA_signal   bGH poly(A) signal: bovine growth hormone polyadenylation signal
   1779..1919    +  repeat_region  AAV2 ITR: inverted terminal repeat of adeno-associated virus serotype 2 inverted
   1924..1975    -  misc_feature   bom (fragment): basis of mobility region from pBR322
   1994..2449    +  rep_origin     f1 ori (sequence partly withheld): f1 bacteriophage origin of replication; arrow indicates direction of (+) strand synthesis
   2450..2499    -  misc_feature   bom (fragment): basis of mobility region from pBR322
   2601..2636    -  CDS            rop (fragment): Rop protein, which maintains plasmids at low copy number; rop
   2731..2835    +  promoter       AmpR promoter: bla
   2836..3696    +  CDS            AmpR: β-lactamase; bla; confers resistance to ampicillin, carbenicillin, and related antibiotics
   3867..4455    +  rep_origin     ori: high-copy-number ColE1/pMB1/pBR322/pUC origin of replication
>Addgene plasmid #229905 | AiP12864 - pAAV-AiE0725m-minBG-SYFP2-WPRE3-BGHpA (Alias: CN2864) | addgene full sequence | sequence record 460615 | Addgene NGS Result
CCTGCAGGCAGCTGCGCGCTCGCTCGCTCACTGAGGCCGCCCGGGCGTCGGGCGACCTTTGGTCGCCCGG
CCTCAGTGAGCGAGCGAGCGCGCAGAGAGGGAGTGGCCAACTCCATCACTAGGGGTTCCTGCGGCCGCAC
GCGTTTTTGTGTGTCTGTCCCCCAGTGCCGGGCTCTGCCCCTCCTCTGTCTTTCCCTGCCTGCTCTGTGC
ATTTACTCTGAACTCGAGCAGGCCTATTTCCAAACACCGTCTAGCGCGGGGCTGTGCCAGCTCCGGCTCT
GTCAGGACCAACTTCCCAAAGTGTTCGCAGATTCTCAGAGCTTAGCTCTTCTCAGAGTTTGCCATTTTTT
TTTAAAAAGAGATTTATTTTTTATTTTAAATGATAGACGCTCGTGGGTGTCTGTGTGGGGGATTGTACAC
ATGTGTGGGGGTGTGAGCTCGGGCTGGGCATAAAAGTCAGGGCAGAGCCATCTATTGCTTACATTTGCTT
CTGGGATCCAGATCTTTCGAAGCTAGCGCTACCGGTCGCCACCATGGTGAGCAAGGGCGAGGAGCTGTTC
ACCGGGGTGGTGCCCATCCTGGTCGAGCTGGACGGCGACGTAAACGGCCACAAGTTCAGCGTGTCCGGCG
AGGGCGAGGGCGATGCCACCTACGGCAAGCTGACCCTGAAGCTGATCTGCACCACCGGCAAGCTGCCCGT
GCCCTGGCCCACCCTCGTGACCACCCTGGGCTACGGCGTGCAGTGCTTCGCCCGCTACCCCGACCACATG
AAGCAGCACGACTTCTTCAAGTCCGCCATGCCCGAAGGCTACGTCCAGGAGCGCACCATCTTCTTCAAGG
ACGACGGCAACTACAAGACCCGCGCCGAGGTGAAGTTCGAGGGCGACACCCTGGTGAACCGCATCGAGCT
GAAGGGCATCGACTTCAAGGAGGACGGCAACATCCTGGGGCACAAGCTGGAGTACAACTACAACAGCCAC
AACGTCTATATCACCGCCGACAAGCAGAAGAACGGCATCAAGGCCAACTTCAAGATCCGCCACAACATCG
AGGACGGCGGCGTGCAGCTCGCCGACCACTACCAGCAGAACACCCCCATCGGCGACGGCCCCGTGCTGCT
GCCCGACAACCACTACCTGAGCTACCAGTCCAAGCTGAGCAAAGACCCCAACGAGAAGCGCGATCACATG
GTCCTGCTGGAGTTCGTGACCGCCGCCGGGATCACTCTCGGCATGGACGAGCTGTACAAGTAAGTCGACG
GCGCGCCGCGGCCGCGAATTCGATATCATAATCAACCTCTGGATTACAAAATTTGTGAAAGATTGACTGG
TATTCTTAACTATGTTGCTCCTTTTACGCTATGTGGATACGCTGCTTTAATGCCTTTGTATCATGCTATT
GCTTCCCGTATGGCTTTCATTTTCTCCTCCTTGTATAAATCCTGGTTAGTTCTTGCCACGGCGGAACTCA
TCGCCGCCTGCCTTGCCCGCTGCTGGACAGGGGCTCGGCTGTTGGGCACTGACAATTCCGTGGCTCGAGA
GATCTTCGACTGTGCCTTCTAGTTGCCAGCCATCTGTTGTTTGCCCCTCCCCCGTGCCTTCCTTGACCCT
GGAAGGTGCCACTCCCACTGTCCTTTCCTAATAAAATGAGGAAATTGCATCGCATTGTCTGAGTAGGTGT
CATTCTATTCTGGGGGGTGGGGTGGGGCAGGACAGCAAGGGGGAGGATTGGGAAGACAATAGCAGGCATG
AGATCTCACGTGCGGACCGAGCGGCCGCAGGAACCCCTAGTGATGGAGTTGGCCACTCCCTCTCTGCGCG
CTCGCTCGCTCACTGAGGCCGGGCGACCAAAGGTCGCCCGACGCCCGGGCTTTGCCCGGGCGGCCTCAGT
GAGCGAGCGAGCGCGCAGCTGCCTGCAGGGGCGCCTGATGCGGTATTTTCTCCTTACGCATCTGTGCGGT
ATTTCACACCGCATA
[95 nt withheld, positions 1976-2070]
T
[46 nt withheld, positions 2072-2117]
C
[141 nt withheld, positions 2119-2259]
CCTTTGACGTTGGAGTCCACGTTCTTT
[37 nt withheld, positions 2287-2323]
ACTCTATCTCGGGCTATTCTTTTGATTTATAAGGGATTTTGCCGATTTCGGTCTATTGGTTAAAAAATGA
GCTGATTTAACAAAAATTTAACGCGAATTTTAACAAAATATTAACGTTTACAATTTTATGGTGCACTCTC
AGTACAATCTGCTCTGATGCCGCATAGTTAAGCCAGCCCCGACACCCGCCAACACCCGCTGACGCGCCCT
GACGGGCTTGTCTGCTCCCGGCATCCGCTTACAGACAAGCTGTGACCGTCTCCGGGAGCTGCATGTGTCA
GAGGTTTTCACCGTCATCACCGAAACGCGCGAGACGAAAGGGCCTCGTGATACGCCTATTTTTATAGGTT
AATGTCATGATAATAATGGTTTCTTAGACGTCAGGTGGCACTTTTCGGGGAAATGTGCGCGGAACCCCTA
TTTGTTTATTTTTCTAAATACATTCAAATATGTATCCGCTCATGAGACAATAACCCTGATAAATGCTTCA
ATAATATTGAAAAAGGAAGAGTATGAGTATTCAACATTTCCGTGTCGCCCTTATTCCCTTTTTTGCGGCA
TTTTGCCTTCCTGTTTTTGCTCACCCAGAAACGCTGGTGAAAGTAAAAGATGCTGAAGATCAGTTGGGTG
CACGAGTGGGTTACATCGAACTGGATCTCAACAGCGGTAAGATCCTTGAGAGTTTTCGCCCCGAAGAACG
TTTTCCAATGATGAGCACTTTTAAAGTTCTGCTATGTGGCGCGGTATTATCCCGTATTGACGCCGGGCAA
GAGCAACTCGGTCGCCGCATACACTATTCTCAGAATGACTTGGTTGAGTACTCACCAGTCACAGAAAAGC
ATCTTACGGATGGCATGACAGTAAGAGAATTATGCAGTGCTGCCATAACCATGAGTGATAACACTGCGGC
CAACTTACTTCTGACAACGATCGGAGGACCGAAGGAGCTAACCGCTTTTTTGCACAACATGGGGGATCAT
GTAACTCGCCTTGATCGTTGGGAACCGGAGCTGAATGAAGCCATACCAAACGACGAGCGTGACACCACGA
TGCCTGTAGCAATGGCAACAACGTTGCGCAAACTATTAACTGGCGAACTACTTACTCTAGCTTCCCGGCA
ACAATTAATAGACTGGATGGAGGCGGATAAAGTTGCAGGACCACTTCTGCGCTCGGCCCTTCCGGCTGGC
TGGTTTATTGCTGATAAATCTGGAGCCGGTGAGCGTGGGTCTCGCGGTATCATTGCAGCACTGGGGCCAG
ATGGTAAGCCCTCCCGTATCGTAGTTATCTACACGACGGGGAGTCAGGCAACTATGGATGAACGAAATAG
ACAGATCGCTGAGATAGGTGCCTCACTGATTAAGCATTGGTAACTGTCAGACCAAGTTTACTCATATATA
CTTTAGATTGATTTAAAACTTCATTTTTAATTTAAAAGGATCTAGGTGAAGATCCTTTTTGATAATCTCA
TGACCAAAATCCCTTAACGTGAGTTTTCGTTCCACTGAGCGTCAGACCCCGTAGAAAAGATCAAAGGATC
TTCTTGAGATCCTTTTTTTCTGCGCGTAATCTGCTGCTTGCAAACAAAAAAACCACCGCTACCAGCGGTG
GTTTGTTTGCCGGATCAAGAGCTACCAACTCTTTTTCCGAAGGTAACTGGCTTCAGCAGAGCGCAGATAC
CAAATACTGTTCTTCTAGTGTAGCCGTAGTTAGGCCACCACTTCAAGAACTCTGTAGCACCGCCTACATA
CCTCGCTCTGCTAATCCTGTTACCAGTGGCTGCTGCCAGTGGCGATAAGTCGTGTCTTACCGGGTTGGAC
TCAAGACGATAGTTACCGGATAAGGCGCAGCGGTCGGGCTGAACGGGGGGTTCGTGCACACAGCCCAGCT
TGGAGCGAACGACCTACACCGAACTGAGATACCTACAGCGTGAGCTATGAGAAAGCGCCACGCTTCCCGA
AGGGAGAAAGGCGGACAGGTATCCGGTAAGCGGCAGGGTCGGAACAGGAGAGCGCACGAGGGAGCTTCCA
GGGGGAAACGCCTGGTATCTTTATAGTCCTGTCGGGTTTCGCCACCTCTGACTTGAGCGTCGATTTTTGT
GATGCTCGTCAGGGGGGCGGAGCCTATGGAAAAACGCCAGCAACGCGGCCTTTTTACGGTTCCTGGCCTT
TTGCTGGCCTTTTGCTCACATGT
